LOCUS       Exported 8831 bp ds-DNA circular SYN 12-MAY-2021
DEFINITION  synthetic circular DNA
ACCESSION   .
VERSION     .
KEYWORDS    pDR-GW AT1.03YEMK
SOURCE      synthetic DNA construct
  ORGANISM  synthetic DNA construct
REFERENCE   1 (bases 1 to 8831)
  AUTHORS   Bermejo C, Haerizadeh F, Takanaga H, Chermak D, Frommer WB
  TITLE     Dynamic analysis of cytosolic glucose and ATP levels in yeast using
            optical sensors.
  JOURNAL   Biochem J. 2010 Dec 1. 432(2):399-406.
  PUBMED    20854260
REFERENCE   2 (bases 1 to 8831)
  AUTHORS   .
  TITLE     Direct Submission
  JOURNAL   Exported May 12, 2021 from SnapGene Server 1.1.58
            http://www.snapgene.com
FEATURES             Location/Qualifiers
     source          1..8831
                     /organism="synthetic DNA construct"
                     /mol_type="other DNA"
     rep_origin      1..589
                     /direction=RIGHT
                     /label=ori
                     /note="high-copy-number ColE1/pMB1/pBR322/pUC origin of
                     replication"
     primer_bind     490..509
                     /label=pBR322ori-F
                     /note="pBR322 origin, forward primer"
     primer_bind     743..760
                     /label=L4440
                     /note="L4440 vector, forward primer"
     protein_bind    877..898
                     /label=CAP binding site
                     /bound_moiety="E. coli catabolite activator protein"
                     /note="CAP binding activates transcription in the presence
                     of cAMP."
     promoter        913..943
                     /label=lac promoter
                     /note="promoter for the E. coli lac operon"
     protein_bind    951..967
                     /label=lac operator
                     /bound_moiety="lac repressor encoded by lacI"
                     /note="The lac repressor binds to the lac operator to
                     inhibit transcription in E. coli. This inhibition can be
                     relieved by adding lactose or
                     isopropyl-beta-D-thiogalactopyranoside (IPTG)."
     primer_bind     956..978
                     /label=M13/pUC Reverse
                     /note="In lacZ gene"
     primer_bind     975..991
                     /label=M13 rev
                     /note="common sequencing primer, one of multiple similar
                     variants"
     primer_bind     975..991
                     /label=M13 Reverse
                     /note="In lacZ gene. Also called M13-rev"
     rep_origin      complement(1021..1476)
                     /direction=LEFT
                     /label=f1 ori
                     /note="f1 bacteriophage origin of replication; arrow
                     indicates direction of (+) strand synthesis"
     primer_bind     complement(1158..1179)
                     /label=F1ori-F
                     /note="F1 origin, forward primer"
     primer_bind     1370..1389
                     /label=F1ori-R
                     /note="F1 origin, reverse primer"
     protein_bind    2284..2308
                     /gene="mutant version of attB"
                     /label=attB1
                     /bound_moiety="BP Clonase(TM)"
                     /note="recombination site for the Gateway(R) BP reaction"
     CDS             3433..4167
                     /codon_start=1
                     /product="circularly permuted form of the Venus yellow
                     fluorescent protein (Nagai et al., 2004)"
                     /label=cp173Venus
                     /note="efficient FRET acceptor for CFP"
                     /translation="MDGGVQLADHYQQNTPIGDGPVLLPDNHYLSYQSKLSKDPNEKRD
                     HMVLLEFVTAAGITLGMDELYKGGSGGMVSKGEELFTGVVPILVELDGDVNGHKFSVSG
                     EGEGDATYGKLTLKLICTTGKLPVPWPTLVTTLGYGLQCFARYPDHMKQHDFFKSAMPE
                     GYVQERTIFFKDDGNYKTRAEVKFEGDTLVNRIELKGIDFKEDGNILGHKLEYNYNSHN
                     VYITADKQKNGIKANFKIRHNIE"
     protein_bind    complement(4205..4229)
                     /gene="mutant version of attB"
                     /label=attB2
                     /bound_moiety="BP Clonase(TM)"
                     /note="recombination site for the Gateway(R) BP reaction"
     primer_bind     complement(4291..4310)
                     /label=T7
                     /note="T7 promoter, forward primer"
     promoter        complement(4292..4310)
                     /label=T7 promoter
                     /note="promoter for bacteriophage T7 RNA polymerase"
     terminator      4458..4645
                     /gene="S. cerevisiae ADH1"
                     /label=ADH1 terminator
                     /note="transcription terminator for the S. cerevisiae
                     alcohol dehydrogenase 1 (ADH1) gene"
     primer_bind     complement(4513..4537)
                     /label=pHybLex-R
                     /note="ADH terminator, reverse primer"
     primer_bind     complement(4657..4674)
                     /label=M13 Forward
                     /note="In lacZ gene. Also called M13-F20 or M13 (-21)
                     Forward"
     primer_bind     complement(4657..4673)
                     /label=M13 fwd
                     /note="common sequencing primer, one of multiple similar
                     variants"
     primer_bind     complement(4666..4688)
                     /label=M13/pUC Forward
                     /note="In lacZ gene"
     rep_origin      5109..6455
                     /label=2u ori
                     /note="yeast 2u plasmid origin of replication"
     CDS             complement(6566..7369)
                     /codon_start=1
                     /gene="S. cerevisiae URA3"
                     /product="orotidine-5'-phosphate decarboxylase, required
                     for uracil biosynthesis"
                     /label=URA3
                     /note="yeast auxotrophic marker, counterselectable with
                     5-fluoroorotic acid (5-FOA)"
                     /translation="MSKATYKERAATHPSPVAAKLFNIMHEKQTNLCASLDVRTTKELL
                     ELVEALGPKICLLKTHVDILTDFSMEGTVKPLKALSAKYNFLLFEDRKFADIGNTVKLQ
                     YSAGVYRIAEWADITNAHGVVGPGIVSGLKQAAEEVTKEPRGLLMLAELSCKGSLSTGE
                     YTKGTVDIAKSDKDFVIGFIAQRDMGGRDEGYDWLIMTPGVGLDDKGDALGQQYRTVDD
                     VVSTGSDIIIVGRGLFAKGRDAKVEGERYRKAGWEAYLRRCGQQN"
     promoter        complement(7370..7585)
                     /gene="S. cerevisiae URA3"
                     /label=URA3 promoter
     primer_bind     complement(7610..7628)
                     /label=pBRforEco
                     /note="pBR322 vectors, upsteam of EcoRI site, forward
                     primer"
     promoter        7696..7800
                     /gene="bla"
                     /label=AmpR promoter
     CDS             7801..8661
                     /codon_start=1
                     /gene="bla"
                     /product="beta-lactamase"
                     /label=AmpR
                     /note="confers resistance to ampicillin, carbenicillin, and
                     related antibiotics"
                     /translation="MSIQHFRVALIPFFAAFCLPVFAHPETLVKVKDAEDQLGARVGYI
                     ELDLNSGKILESFRPEERFPMMSTFKVLLCGAVLSRIDAGQEQLGRRIHYSQNDLVEYS
                     PVTEKHLTDGMTVRELCSAAITMSDNTAANLLLTTIGGPKELTAFLHNMGDHVTRLDRW
                     EPELNEAIPNDERDTTMPVAMATTLRKLLTGELLTLASRQQLIDWMEADKVAGPLLRSA
                     LPAGWFIADKSGAGERGSRGIIAALGPDGKPSRIVVIYTTGSQATMDERNRQIAEIGAS
                     LIKHW"
     primer_bind     complement(8019..8038)
                     /label=Amp-R
                     /note="Ampicillin resistance gene, reverse primer"
ORIGIN
        1 ttgagatcct ttttttctgc gcgtaatctg ctgcttgcaa acaaaaaaac caccgctacc
       61 agcggtggtt tgtttgccgg atcaagagct accaactctt tttccgaagg taactggctt
      121 cagcagagcg cagataccaa atactgttct tctagtgtag ccgtagttag gccaccactt
      181 caagaactct gtagcaccgc ctacatacct cgctctgcta atcctgttac cagtggctgc
      241 tgccagtggc gataagtcgt gtcttaccgg gttggactca agacgatagt taccggataa
      301 ggcgcagcgg tcgggctgaa cggggggttc gtgcacacag cccagcttgg agcgaacgac
      361 ctacaccgaa ctgagatacc tacagcgtga gctatgagaa agcgccacgc ttcccgaagg
      421 gagaaaggcg gacaggtatc cggtaagcgg cagggtcgga acaggagagc gcacgaggga
      481 gcttccaggg ggaaacgcct ggtatcttta tagtcctgtc gggtttcgcc acctctgact
      541 tgagcgtcga tttttgtgat gctcgtcagg ggggcggagc ctatggaaaa acgccagcaa
      601 cgcggccttt ttacggttcc tggccttttg ctggcctttt gctcacatgt tctttcctgc
      661 gttatcccct gattctgtgg ataaccgtat taccgccttt gagtgagctg ataccgctcg
      721 ccgcagccga acgaccgagc gcagcgagtc agtgagcgag gaagcggaag agcgcccaat
      781 acgcaaaccg cctctccccg cgcgttggcc gattcattaa tgcagctggc acgacaggtt
      841 tcccgactgg aaagcgggca gtgagcgcaa cgcaattaat gtgagttagc tcactcatta
      901 ggcaccccag gctttacact ttatgcttcc ggctcgtatg ttgtgtggaa ttgtgagcgg
      961 ataacaattt cacacaggaa acagctatga ccatgattac gccaagctta ccgcatcagg
     1021 aaattgtaag cgttaatatt ttgttaaaat tcgcgttaaa tttttgttaa atcagctcat
     1081 tttttaacca ataggccgaa atcggcaaaa tcccttataa atcaaaagaa tagaccgaga
     1141 tagggttgag tgttgttcca gtttggaaca agagtccact attaaagaac gtggactcca
     1201 acgtcaaagg nnnnnnnnnn nnnnnnnnnn nnnnnnnnnn nnnnnnnnnn nnnnnnnnnt
     1261 nnnnnnnnnn nnnnnnnnnn nnnnnnnnnn nnnnnnnnnn nnnnnnnnnn nnnnnnnnnn
     1321 nnnnnnnnnn nnnnnnnnnn nnnnnnnnnn ngnnnnnnnn nnnnnnnnnn nnnnnnnnnn
     1381 nnnnnnnnnn nnnnnnnnnn nnnnnnnnnn nnnnnnnnnn nnnnnnnnnn nnnnnnnnnn
     1441 nnnnnnnnnn nnnnnnnnnn nnnnnnnnnn nnnnnnccat tcgccaagct tcctgaaacg
     1501 gagaaacata aacaggcatt gctgggatca cccatacatc actctgtttt gcctgacctt
     1561 ttccggtaat ttgaaaacaa acccggtctc gaagcggaga tccggcgata attaccgcag
     1621 aaataaaccc atacacgaga cgtagaacca gccgcacatg gccggagaaa ctcctgcgag
     1681 aatttcgtaa actcgcgcgc attgcatctg tatttcctaa tgcggcactt ccaggcctcg
     1741 atcgagaccg tttatccatt gcttttttgt tgtctttttc cctcgttcac agaaagtctg
     1801 aagaagctat agtagaacta tgagcttttt ttgtttctgt tttccttttt ttttttttta
     1861 cctctgtgga aattgttact ctcacactct ttagttcgtt tgtttgtttt gtttattcca
     1921 attatgaccg gtgacgaaac gtggtcgatg gtgggtaccg cttatgctcc cctccattag
     1981 tttcgattat ataaaaaggc caaatattgt attattttca aatgtcctat cattatcgtc
     2041 taacatctaa tttctcttaa attttttctc tttctttcct ataacaccaa tagtgaaaat
     2101 ctttttttct tctatatcta caaaaacttt ttttttctat caacctcgtt gataaatttt
     2161 ttctttaaca atcgttaata attaattaat tggaaaataa ccattttttc tctcttttat
     2221 acacacattc aaaagaaaga aaaaaaatat accccagcct cgactagtga attcgcggcc
     2281 atcacaagtt tgtacaaaaa agcaggcttc gtttaaacgg gccctctaga ctcgagtatg
     2341 gtgagcaagg gcgaggagct gttcaccggg gtggtgccca tcctggtcga gctggacggc
     2401 gacgtaaacg gccacaggtt cagcgtgtcc ggcgagggcg agggcgatgc cacctacggc
     2461 aagctgaccc tgaagttcat ctgcaccacc ggcaagctgc ccgtgccctg gcccaccctc
     2521 gtgaccaccc tgacctgggg cgtgcagtgc ttcgcccgct accccgacca catgaagcag
     2581 cacgacttct tcaagtccgc catgcccgaa ggctacgtcc aggagcgtac catcttcttc
     2641 aaggacgacg gcaactacaa gacccgcgcc gaggtgaagt tcgagggcga caccctggtg
     2701 aaccgcatcg agctgaaggg catcgacttc aaggaggacg gcaacatcct ggggcacaag
     2761 ctggagtaca actacatcag ccacaacgtc tatatcaccg ccgacaagca gaagaacggc
     2821 atcaaggccc acttcaagat ccgccacaac atcgaggacg gcggcgtgca gctcgccgac
     2881 cactaccagc agaacacccc catcggcgac ggccccgtgc tgctgcccga caaccactac
     2941 ctgagcaccc agtccaagct gagcaaagac cccaacgaga agcgcgatca catggtcctg
     3001 ctggagttcg tgaccgccgc catcgatatg aaaactgtga aagtgaatat aacaacccct
     3061 gatgggccag tctacgacgc tgatatcgag atggtgtccg tgcgggccga gagtggtgat
     3121 ctcggcatcc tccccggtca cattcccaca aaggccccac tgaagatcgg agctgtgcgg
     3181 ctgaagaagg acggccaaac cgagtacgtc gcagtctcag gcggcactgt tgaagtgcgg
     3241 cctgaccacg ttaccattaa tgctcaagcc gctgaaacag ccgaaggaat cgacaaagag
     3301 agagcagaag ccgcaagaca gagggcccag gagcggctga actctcaatc cgatgacacc
     3361 gatattcgcc gggccgagct ggcactgcag agggccctga acagactgga cgtggctgaa
     3421 atgaaggaat tcatggacgg cggcgtgcag ctcgccgacc actaccagca gaacaccccc
     3481 atcggcgacg gccccgtgct gctgcccgac aaccactacc tgagctacca gtccaagctg
     3541 agcaaagacc ccaacgagaa gcgcgatcac atggtcctgc tggagttcgt gaccgccgcc
     3601 gggatcactc tcggcatgga cgagctgtac aagggtggca gcggtggcat ggtgagcaag
     3661 ggcgaggagc tgttcaccgg ggtggtgccc atcctggtcg agctggacgg cgacgtaaac
     3721 ggccacaagt tcagcgtgtc cggcgagggc gagggcgatg ccacctacgg caagctgacc
     3781 ctgaagctga tctgcaccac cggcaagctg cccgtgccct ggcccaccct cgtgaccacc
     3841 ctgggctacg gcctgcagtg cttcgcccgc taccccgacc acatgaagca gcacgacttc
     3901 ttcaagtccg ccatgcccga aggctacgtc caggagcgca ccatcttctt caaggacgac
     3961 ggcaactaca agacccgcgc cgaggtgaag ttcgagggcg acaccctggt gaaccgcatc
     4021 gagctgaagg gcatcgactt caaggaggac ggcaacatcc tggggcacaa gctggagtac
     4081 aactacaaca gccacaacgt ctatatcacc gccgacaagc agaagaacgg catcaaggcc
     4141 aacttcaaga tccgccacaa catcgagtaa gcttaagttt aaaccgctga tcagcctcga
     4201 ctgcacccag ctttcttgta caaagtggtg tagttaattc atgatggccg ctgcaggtcg
     4261 acctcgaggg ggggcccggt acccaattcg ccctatagtg agtcgtatta cgcgcggatc
     4321 cagctttgga cttcttcgcc agaggtttgg tcaagtctcc aatcaaggtt gtcggcttgt
     4381 ctaccttgcc agaaatttac gaaaagatgg aaaagggtca aatcgttggt agatacgttg
     4441 ttgacacttc taaataagcg aatttcttat gatttatgat ttttattatt aaataagtta
     4501 taaaaaaaat aagtgtatac aaattttaaa gtgactctta ggttttaaaa cgaaaattct
     4561 tattcttgag taactctttc ctgtaggtca ggttgctttc tcaggtatag catgaggtcg
     4621 ctcttattga ccacacctct accggcatgc caattcactg gccgtcgttt tacaacgtcg
     4681 tgactgggaa aaccctggcg ttacccaact taatcgcctt gcagcacatc cccctttcgc
     4741 cagctggcgt aatagcgaag aggcccgcac cgatcgccct tcccaacagt tgcgcagcct
     4801 gaatggcgaa tggcgcctga tgcggtattt tctccttacg catctgtgcg gtatttcaca
     4861 ccgcataatc ggatcgtact tgttacccat cattgaattt tgaacatccg aacctgggag
     4921 ttttccctga aacagatagt atatttgaac ctgtataata atatatagtc tagcgcttta
     4981 cggaagacaa tgtatgtatt tcggttcctg gagaaactat tgcatctatt gcataggtaa
     5041 tcttgcacgt cgcatccccg gttcattttc tgcgtttcca tcttgcactt caatagcata
     5101 tctttgttaa cgaagcatct gtgcttcatt ttgtagaaca aaaatgcaac gcgagagcgc
     5161 taatttttca aacaaagaat ctgagctgca tttttacaga acagaaatgc aacgcgaaag
     5221 cgctatttta ccaacgaaga atctgtgctt catttttgta aaacaaaaat gcaacgcgag
     5281 agcgctaatt tttcaaacaa agaatctgag ctgcattttt acagaacaga aatgcaacgc
     5341 gagagcgcta ttttaccaac aaagaatcta tacttctttt ttgttctaca aaaatgcatc
     5401 ccgagagcgc tatttttcta acaaagcatc ttagattact ttttttctcc tttgtgcgct
     5461 ctataatgca gtctcttgat aactttttgc actgtaggtc cgttaaggtt agaagaaggc
     5521 tactttggtg tctattttct cttccataaa aaaagcctga ctccacttcc cgcgtttact
     5581 gattactagc gaagctgcgg gtgcattttt tcaagataaa ggcatccccg attatattct
     5641 ataccgatgt ggattgcgca tactttgtga acagaaagtg atagcgttga tgattcttca
     5701 ttggtcagaa aattatgaac ggtttcttct attttgtctc tatatactac gtataggaaa
     5761 tgtttacatt ttcgtattgt tttcgattca ctctatgaat agttcttact acaatttttt
     5821 tgtctaaaga gtaatactag agataaacat aaaaaatgta gaggtcgagt ttagatgcaa
     5881 gttcaaggag cgaaaggtgg atgggtaggt tatataggga tatagcacag agatatatag
     5941 caaagagata cttttgagca atgtttgtgg aagcggtatt cgcaatattt tagtagctcg
     6001 ttacagtccg gtgcgttttt ggttttttga aagtgcgtct tcagagcgct tttggttttc
     6061 aaaagcgctc tgaagttcct atactttcta gctagagaat aggaacttcg gaataggaac
     6121 ttcaaagcgt ttccgaaaac gagcgcttcc gaaaatgcaa cgcgagctgc gcacatacag
     6181 ctcactgttc acgtcgcacc tatatctgcg tgttgcctgt atatatatat acatgagaag
     6241 aacggcatag tgcgtgttta tgcttaaatg cgtacttata tgcgtctatt tatgtaggat
     6301 gaaaggtagt ctagtacctc ctgtgatatt atcccattcc atgcggggta tcgtatgctt
     6361 ccttcagcac taccctttag ctgttctata tgctgccact cctcaattgg attagtctca
     6421 tccttcaatg ctatcatttc ctttgatatt ggatcgatcc gatgataagc tgtcaaacat
     6481 gagaattggg taataactga tataattaaa ttgaagctct aatttgtgag tttagtatac
     6541 atgcatttac ttataataca gttttttagt tttgctggcc gcatcttctc aaatatgctt
     6601 cccagcctgc ttttctgtaa cgttcaccct ctaccttagc atcccttccc tttgcaaata
     6661 gtcctcttcc aacaataata atgtcagatc ctgtagagac cacatcatcc acggttctat
     6721 actgttgacc caatgcgtct cccttgtcat ctaaacccac accgggtgtc ataatcaacc
     6781 aatcgtaacc ttcatctctt ccacccatgt ctctttgagc aataaagccg ataacaaaat
     6841 ctttgtcgct cttcgcaatg tcaacagtac ccttagtata ttctccagta gatagggagc
     6901 ccttgcatga caattctgct aacatcaaaa ggcctctagg ttcctttgtt acttcttctg
     6961 ccgcctgctt caaaccgcta acaatacctg ggcccaccac accgtgtgca ttcgtaatgt
     7021 ctgcccattc tgctattctg tatacacccg cagagtactg caatttgact gtattaccaa
     7081 tgtcagcaaa ttttctgtct tcgaagagta aaaaattgta cttggcggat aatgccttta
     7141 gcggcttaac tgtgccctcc atggaaaaat cagtcaagat atccacatgt gtttttagta
     7201 aacaaatttt gggacctaat gcttcaacta actccagtaa ttccttggtg gtacgaacat
     7261 ccaatgaagc acacaagttt gtttgctttt cgtgcatgat attaaatagc ttggcagcaa
     7321 caggactagg atgagtagca gcacgttcct tatatgtagc tttcgacatg atttatcttc
     7381 gtttcctgca tgtttttgtt ctgtgcagtt gggttaagaa tactgggcaa tttcatgttt
     7441 cttcaacact acatatgcgt atatatacca atctaagtct gtgctccttc cttcgttctt
     7501 ccttctgttc ggagattacc gaatcaaaaa aatttcaagg aaaccgaaat caaaaaaaag
     7561 aataaaaaaa aaatgatgaa ttgaaaagct aattcttgaa gacgaaaggg cctcgtgata
     7621 cgcctatttt tataggttaa tgtcatgata ataatggttt cttagacgtc aggtggcact
     7681 tttcggggaa atgtgcgcgg aacccctatt tgtttatttt tctaaataca ttcaaatatg
     7741 tatccgctca tgagacaata accctgataa atgcttcaat aatattgaaa aaggaagagt
     7801 atgagtattc aacatttccg tgtcgccctt attccctttt ttgcggcatt ttgccttcct
     7861 gtttttgctc acccagaaac gctggtgaaa gtaaaagatg ctgaagatca gttgggtgca
     7921 cgagtgggtt acatcgaact ggatctcaac agcggtaaga tccttgagag ttttcgcccc
     7981 gaagaacgtt ttccaatgat gagcactttt aaagttctgc tatgtggcgc ggtattatcc
     8041 cgtattgacg ccgggcaaga gcaactcggt cgccgcatac actattctca gaatgacttg
     8101 gttgagtact caccagtcac agaaaagcat cttacggatg gcatgacagt aagagaatta
     8161 tgcagtgctg ccataaccat gagtgataac actgcggcca acttacttct gacaacgatc
     8221 ggaggaccga aggagctaac cgcttttttg cacaacatgg gggatcatgt aactcgcctt
     8281 gatcgttggg aaccggagct gaatgaagcc ataccaaacg acgagcgtga caccacgatg
     8341 cctgtagcaa tggcaacaac gttgcgcaaa ctattaactg gcgaactact tactctagct
     8401 tcccggcaac aattaataga ctggatggag gcggataaag ttgcaggacc acttctgcgc
     8461 tcggcccttc cggctggctg gtttattgct gataaatctg gagccggtga gcgtgggtct
     8521 cgcggtatca ttgcagcact ggggccagat ggtaagccct cccgtatcgt agttatctac
     8581 acgacgggga gtcaggcaac tatggatgaa cgaaatagac agatcgctga gataggtgcc
     8641 tcactgatta agcattggta actgtcagac caagtttact catatatact ttagattgat
     8701 ttaaaacttc atttttaatt taaaaggatc taggtgaaga tcctttttga taatctcatg
     8761 accaaaatcc cttaacgtga gttttcgttc cactgagcgt cagaccccgt agaaaagatc
     8821 aaaggatctt c
//
