[The description below was written by a language model from this plasmid's Addgene catalogue record and the feature table of its GenBank file.]
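Description:
pDR-GW AT1.03YEMK is a yeast expression plasmid built on the pDRf1GW-ura3 Gateway backbone and carries a genetically encoded FRET sensor for ATP. It is an E. coli–yeast shuttle vector of about 8.8 kb. A high-copy ColE1/pUC-type origin and the beta-lactamase (AmpR) gene support propagation and ampicillin selection in bacteria. The 2µ origin provides multicopy episomal maintenance in Saccharomyces cerevisiae, with URA3 as the auxotrophic marker, which is also counterselectable with 5-FOA. An f1 origin and remnants of a lac promoter/operator and T7 promoter region from the parental cloning vector are also annotated.

The 1.8 kb insert sits between attB1 and attB2 sites left by Gateway recombination and is followed by the ADH1 terminator. No yeast promoter is annotated in the feature table. The listed 5′ sequencing primer is named for PMA, which hints at a PMA1-type promoter upstream of attB1, but the record does not state this. The sensor consists of mseCFP lacking its 11 C-terminal residues, the epsilon subunit of Bacillus subtilis F0F1 ATP synthase (with V9T/V42K/F67T/L78T according to the depositor), and circularly permuted cp173-mVenus. Only the cp173Venus portion is annotated as a CDS. ATP binding to the epsilon subunit changes its conformation and alters energy transfer from the CFP donor to the Venus acceptor, giving a ratiometric readout. The YEMK variant carries M60Y, G131E, K132M and 133K changes and is listed with a Kd of about 1.2 mM. The associated publication used such sensors to monitor cytosolic ATP and glucose dynamics in living yeast.
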