Addgene plasmid #28004: pDR-GW AT1.03YEMK
Depositing lab: Wolf Frommer. Depositing organization: Carnegie Institution for Science. Publication: Dynamic analysis of cytosolic glucose and ATP levels in yeast using optical sensors. Bermejo C, Haerizadeh F, Takanaga H, Chermak D, Frommer WB. Biochem J. 2010 Dec 1. 432(2):399-406. 10.1042/BJ20100946 PubMed 20854260.
Backbone
  Vector backbone: pDRf1GW-ura3
  Backbone size w/o insert (bp): 6866
  Vector type: Yeast Expression
  Selectable markers: URA3
Growth in bacteria
  Bacterial resistance: Ampicillin, 100 μg/mL
  Growth temperature: 37°C
  Growth strain: DH5alpha
  Copy number: High Copy
Gene/Insert
  Gene/Insert name: AT1.03YEMK (alt name: ATP sensor Kd: 1.2 mM)
  Species: B. Subtilis
  Insert size (bp): 1836
  Mutation: M60Y, G131E, K132M, 133K
  Tag / fusion protein: mseCFP (N terminal on insert); mVenus (C terminal on insert)
  Cloning method: Gateway Cloning; 5′ cloning site Gateway-based cloning (not destroyed); 3′ cloning site Gateway-based cloning (not destroyed)
  Sequencing primers: 5′ pPMA-For 5'-AACAATCGTTAATAATTAATTAATTGG; 3′ pHybLex_rev
Terms and licenses: Academic/Nonprofit Terms; Industry Terms: Not Available to Industry
Depositor comments: AT1.03 is composed of mseCFPdeltaC11, in which 11 C-terminal amino acids were truncated, Bacillus subtilis F0F1 ATP synthase subunit epsilon with V9T/V42K/F67T/L78T mutations, and cp173-mVenus.
How to cite: pDR-GW AT1.03YEMK was a gift from Wolf Frommer (Addgene plasmid # 28004 ; http://n2t.net/addgene:28004 ; RRID:Addgene_28004)
