>Addgene plasmid #28004 | pDR-GW AT1.03YEMK | addgene partial sequence | sequence record 34300 | 28004 with pPMA-For (AACAATCGTTAATAATTAATTAATTGG)
CATTTTTTCTCTCTTTTATACACACATTCAAAAGAAAGAAAAAAAATATACCCCAGCCTCGACTAGTGAA
TTCGCGGCCATCACAAGTTTGTACAAAAAAGCAGGCTTCGTTTAAACGGGCCCTCTAGACTCGAGTATGG
TGAGCAAGGGCGAGGAGCTGTTCACCGGGGTGGTGCCCATCCTGGTCGAGCTGGACGGCGACGTAAACGG
CCACAGGTTCAGCGTGTCCGGCGAGGGCGAGGGCGATGCCACCTACGGCAAGCTGACCCTGAAGTTCATC
TGCACCACCGGCAAGCTGCCCGTGCCCTGGCCCACCCTCGTGACCACCCTGACCTGGGGCGTGCAGTGCT
TCGCCCGCTACCCCGACCACATGAAGCAGCACGACTTCTTCAAGTCCGCCATGCCCGAAGGCTACGTCCA
GGAGCGTACCATCTTCTTCAAGGACGACGGCAACTACAAGACCCGCGCCGAGGTGAAGTTCGAGGGCGAC
ACCCTGGTGAACCGCATCGAGCTGAAGGGCATCGACTTCAAGGAGGACGGCAACATCCTGGGGCACAAGC
TGGAGTACAACTACATCAGCCACAACGTCTATATCACCGCCGACAAGCAGAAGAACGGCATCAAGGCCCA
CTTCAAGATCCGCCACAACATCGAGGACGGCGGCGTGCAGCTCGCCGACCACTACCAGCAGAACACCCCC
ATCGGCGACGGCCCCGTGCTGCTGCCCGACAACCACTACCTGAGCACCCAGTCCAAGCTGAGCAAAGACC
CCAACGAGAAGCGCGATCACATGGTCCTGCTGGAGTTCGTGACCGCCGCCATCGATATGAAAACTGTGAA
AGTGAATATAACAACCCCTGATGGGCCAGTCTACGACGCTGATATCGAGATGGTGTCCGTGCGGGCCGAG
AGTGGTGATCTCGGCATCCTCCCCGGTCACATTCC
