>Addgene plasmid #28004 | pDR-GW AT1.03YEMK | addgene partial sequence | sequence record 34301 | 28004 with pHybLex_rev
ACTTATTTATAATAAAATCATAAATCATAAGAAATTCGCTTATTTAGAAGTGTCAACAACGTATCTACCA
ACGATTTGACCCTTTTCCATCTTTTCGTAAATTTCTGGCAAGGTAGACAAGCCGACAACCTTGATTGGAG
ACTTGACCAAACCTCTGGCGAAGAAGTCCAAAGCTGGATCCGCGCGTAATACGACTCACTATAGGGCGAA
TTGGGTACCGGGCCCCCCCTCGAGGTCGACCTGCAGCGGCCATCATGAATTAACTACACCACTTTGTACA
AGAAAGCTGGGTGCAGTCGAGGCTGATCAGCGGTTTAAACTTAAGCTTACTCGATGTTGTGGCGGATCTT
GAAGTTGGCCTTGATGCCGTTCTTCTGCTTGTCGGCGGTGATATAGACGTTGTGGCTGTTGTAGTTGTAC
TCCAGCTTGTGCCCCAGGATGTTGCCGTCCTCCTTGAAGTCGATGCCCTTCAGCTCGATGCGGTTCACCA
GGGTGTCGCCCTCGAACTTCACCTCGGCGCGGGTCTTGTAGTTGCCGTCGTCCTTGAAGAAGATGGTGCG
CTCCTGGACGTAGCCTTCGGGCATGGCGGACTTGAAGAAGTCGTGCTGCTTCATGTGGTCGGGGTAGCGG
GCGAAGCACTGCAGGCCGTAGCCCAGGGTGGTCACGAGGGTGGGCCAGGGCACGGGCAGCTTGCCGGTGG
TGCAGATCAGCTTCAGGGTCAGCTTGCCGTAGGTGGCATCGCCCTCGCCCTCGCCGGACACGCTGAACTT
GTGGCCGTTTACGTCGCCGTCCAGCTCGACCAGGATGGGCACCACCCCGGTGAACAGCTCCTCGCCCTTG
CTCACCATGCCACCGCTGCCACCCTTGTACAGCTCGTCCATGCCGAGAGTGATCCCGGCGGCGGTCACGA
ACTCCAGCAGGACCATGTGATCGCGCTTTCTCGTTGGGGTCTTTGCTCAGCTTGGACTGGTAACTCA
