>Addgene plasmid #28004 | pDR-GW AT1.03YEMK | addgene partial sequence | sequence record 36985 | ATPepsilon-F2 (ACGCTGATATCGAGATGGTGTC)
ATCTCGGCATCCTCCCGGTCACATTCCCACAAAGGCCCCACTGAAGATCGGAGCTGTGCGGCTGAAGAAG
GACGGCCAAACCGAGTACGTCGCAGTCTCAGGCGGCACTGTTGAAGTGCGGCCTGACCACGTTACCATTA
ATGCTCAAGCCGCTGAAACAGCCGAAGGAATCGACAAAGAGAGAGCAGAAGCCGCAAGACAGAGGGCCCA
GGAGCGGCTGAACTCTCAATCCGATGACACCGATATTCGCCGGGCCGAGCTGGCACTGCAGAGGGCCCTG
AACAGACTGGACGTGGCTGAAATGAAGGAATTCATGGACGGCGGCGTGCAGCTCGCCGACCACTACCAGC
AGAACACCCCCATCGGCGACGGCCCCGTGCTGCTGCCCGACAACCACTACCTGAGCTACCAGTCCAAGCT
GAGCAAAGACCCCAACGAGAAGCGCGATCACATGGTCCTGCTGGAGTTCGTGACCGCCGCCGGGATCACT
CTCGGCATGGACGAGCTGTACAAGGGTGGCAGCGGTGGCATGGTGAGCAAGGGCGAGGAGCTGTTCACCG
GGGTGGTGCCCATCCTGGTCGAGCTGGACGGCGACGTAAACGGCCACAAGTTCAGCGTGTCCGGCGAGGG
CGAGGGCGATGCCACCTACGGCAAGCTGACCCTGAAGCTGATCTGCACCACCGGCAAGCTGCCCGTGCCC
TGGCCCACCCTCGTGACCACCCTGGGCTACGGCCTGCAGTGCTTCGCCCGCTACCCCGACCACATGAAGC
AGCACGACTTCTTCAAGTCCGCCATGCCCGAAGGCTACGTCCAGGAGCGCACCATCTTCTTCAAGGACGA
CGGCAACTACAAGACCCGCGCCGAGGTGAAGTTCGAGGGCGACACCCTGGTGAACCGCATCGAGCTGAAG
GGCATCGACTTCAAGGAGGACGGCAACATCCTGGGGCACAAGCTGGAGTACAACT
